>Addgene plasmid #27447 | pRS416Gal TDP43 WT YFP | addgene partial sequence | sequence record 33698 | 27447 with EXFP-R
CATGGCGGACTTGAAGAAGTCGTGCTGCTTCATGTGGTCGGGGTAGCGGGCGAAGCACTGCAGGCCGTAG
CCGAAGGTGGTCACGAGGGTGGGCCAGGGCACGGGCAGCTTGCCGGTGGTGCAGATGAACTTCAGGGTCA
GCTTGCCGTAGGTGGCATCGCCCTCGCCCTCGCCGGACACGCTGAACTTGTGGCCGTTTACGTCGCCGTC
CAGCTCGACCAGGATGGGCACCACCCCGGTGAACAGCTCCTCGCCCTTGCTATCGATAAGCTTCATTCCC
CAGCCAGAAGACTTAGAATCCATGCTTGAGCCAAAGCCTCCATTAAAACCACTGCCCGACCCTGCATTGG
ATGCTGATCCCCAACCAATTGCTGCACCAGAATTAGAGCCACTATAAGAGTTATTTCCAGAACCGAAGGC
CTGGTTTGGCTCCCTCTGCATGTTGCCTTGGTTTTGGTTATTACCCGATGGGCCTGACTGGTTCTGCTGG
CTGGCTAACATGCCCATCATACCCCAACTGCTCTGTAGTGCTGCCTGGGCGGCAGCCATCATGGCTGGAT
TAATGCTGAACGCACCAAAGTTCATCCCACCACCCATATTACTACCTTGATTGTTTCCCAAACCAGCTCC
ACCCCCTCTGCTATTACCAAATCCACCCTGATTCCCAAAGCCACCTGGATTACCACCAAATCTTCCACTT
CTTTCTAACTGTCTATTGCTATTGTGCTTAGGTTCGGCATTGGATATATGAACGCTGATTCCTTTAATGA
TCAAGTCCTCTCCACAAAGAGACTGCGCAATCTGATCATCTGCAAATGTAACA
