[The description below was written by a language model from this plasmid's Addgene catalogue record.]
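Description:
pRS416Gal TDP43 WT YFP is a yeast expression plasmid built on the pRS416GAL backbone (about 5 kb without insert). It is a shuttle vector: ampicillin resistance is used for selection in E. coli, and the URA3 auxotrophic marker selects transformants in ura3-deficient yeast. The pRS416 series is generally centromeric (CEN/ARS), so these plasmids are kept at low copy number in yeast. The record itself lists only "low copy" and gives no feature table, so the replication elements are inferred from the backbone name and are not documented directly.

The insert is wild-type human TDP-43 (gene TARDBP, also known as ALS10), cloned between SpeI and HindIII sites that both remain intact. YFP is fused to the C terminus of TDP-43. The record does not name the promoter explicitly. The "Gal" in the backbone name and the pRSGal forward sequencing primer indicate a galactose-inducible GAL promoter upstream of the insert. Such a promoter keeps expression off in glucose and turns it on when cells are shifted to galactose, which is useful for proteins that may be toxic to yeast.

The associated publication concerns the intrinsic aggregation propensity of TDP-43 and the way amyotrophic lateral sclerosis-linked mutations accelerate aggregation and increase toxicity. In that context, this construct provides the wild-type, fluorescently tagged reference protein. It lets users view TDP-43 localization and inclusion formation in living yeast by fluorescence microscopy, and compare aggregation and growth toxicity with disease-associated mutant versions.
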