Addgene plasmid #27447: pRS416Gal TDP43 WT YFP
Depositing lab: Aaron Gitler. Depositing organization: University of Pennsylvania. Publication: TDP-43 is intrinsically aggregation-prone, and amyotrophic lateral sclerosis-linked mutations accelerate aggregation and increase toxicity. Johnson BS, Snead D, Lee JJ, McCaffery JM, Shorter J, Gitler AD. J Biol Chem. 2009 Jul 24. 284(30):20329-39. 10.1074/jbc.M109.010264 PubMed 19465477.
Backbone
  Vector backbone: pRS416GAL
  Backbone size w/o insert (bp): 5000
  Vector type: Yeast Expression
  Selectable markers: URA3
Growth in bacteria
  Bacterial resistance: Ampicillin, 100 μg/mL
  Growth temperature: 37°C
  Growth strain: DH5alpha
  Copy number: Low Copy
Gene/Insert
  Gene/Insert name: TDP-43
  Species: H. sapiens (human)
  Entrez Gene: TARDBP (a.k.a. ALS10, TDP-43)
  Tag / fusion protein: YFP (C terminal on insert)
  Cloning method: Restriction Enzyme; 5′ cloning site SpeI (not destroyed); 3′ cloning site HindIII (not destroyed)
  Sequencing primers: 5′ pRSGal-Fwd GTTAATATACCTCTATACTTTAACGTCAAGGAGA; 3′ T3
Terms and licenses: Academic/Nonprofit Terms; Industry Terms: Not Available to Industry
How to cite: pRS416Gal TDP43 WT YFP was a gift from Aaron Gitler (Addgene plasmid # 27447 ; http://n2t.net/addgene:27447 ; RRID:Addgene_27447)
